Addgene plasmid #142948: TFORF2481
Purpose: Lentiviral vector for overexpressing transcription factor ORFs with unique 24-bp barcodes. Barcodes facilitate identification of transcription factors in pooled screens.
Depositing lab: Feng Zhang. Depositing organization: Broad Institute. Publication: A transcription factor atlas of directed differentiation. Joung J, Ma S, Tay T, Geiger-Schuller KR, Kirchgatterer PC, Verdine VK, Guo B, Arias-Garcia MA, Allen WE, Singh A, Kuksenko O, Abudayyeh OO, Gootenberg JS, Fu Z, Macrae RK, Buenrostro JD, Regev A, Zhang F. Cell. 2023 Jan 5;186(1):209-229.e26. doi: 10.1016/j.cell.2022.11.026. PubMed 36608654.
Backbone
  Vector backbone: pLX_TRC317
  Backbone manufacturer: Broad Institute Genetic Perturbation Platform
  Backbone size w/o insert (bp): 8264
  Vector type: Mammalian Expression, Lentiviral
  Selectable markers: Puromycin
Growth in bacteria
  Bacterial resistance: Ampicillin, 100 μg/mL
  Growth temperature: 37°C
  Growth strain: NEB Stable
  Copy number: High Copy
Gene/Insert
  Gene/Insert name: MXD4
  Species: H. sapiens (human)
  Insert size (bp): 731
  Entrez Gene: MXD4 (a.k.a. MAD4, MST149, MSTP149, bHLHc12)
  Promoter: EF1a
  Cloning method: Unknown
  Sequencing primers: 5′ GGGTGGAGACTGAAGTTAGGCCAG; 3′ CACATAGCGTAAAAGGAGCAACATAG
Terms and licenses: Academic/Nonprofit Terms; Industry Terms: Not Available to Industry
Depositor comments: NM_006454,ENST00000337190 . The transcription factor ORF portion of this plasmid was synthesized by Genewiz. Please test multiple small colonies in case of plasmid recombination. To make this collection available in a timely manner, a portion of this collection was not fully sequenced by Addgene. If an Addgene verified full plasmid sequence is not available, please contact us prior to placing an order to request the full sequence.
How to cite: TFORF2481 was a gift from Feng Zhang (Addgene plasmid # 142948 ; http://n2t.net/addgene:142948 ; RRID:Addgene_142948)
