[The description below was written by a language model from this plasmid's Addgene catalogue record and pLannotate feature annotations shown in this document.]
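Description:
TFORF2481 is a lentiviral mammalian expression plasmid built on the pLX_TRC317 backbone from the Broad Institute Genetic Perturbation Platform. It carries the human transcription factor MXD4 (also called MAD4) as an overexpression ORF. It belongs to a barcoded transcription factor ORF collection in which each construct has a unique 24-bp barcode, so that individual factors can be identified in pooled screens. The barcode itself is not annotated in the feature table. In bacteria the plasmid is maintained by a high-copy ColE1/pUC-type origin and selected with ampicillin through the bla gene. An f1 origin and remnants of lac and phage-promoter cloning sequences are also present in the backbone. The depositor notes that the plasmid can recombine and that the ORF portion was made by gene synthesis. The available sequence is a partial NGS result rather than a fully verified one.

The transfer cassette has a third-generation, self-inactivating design. An RSV promoter fused to a truncated HIV-1 5' LTR drives genomic RNA production in packaging cells. It is followed by the Ψ packaging signal, a gag fragment, the RRE for Rev-dependent export and a cPPT/CTS. The cassette ends in a ΔU3 3' LTR and an SV40 polyadenylation signal. Within the provirus, SV40 early promoter and origin sequences lie upstream of the puromycin N-acetyltransferase gene used to select transduced cells. The EF-1α promoter constitutively expresses MXD4, with a WPRE downstream to enhance transcript expression. MXD4 encodes a bHLH repressor that pairs with MAX and antagonises MYC activity. The short U6, small t antigen and similar fragment annotations are probably partial sequence matches rather than functional elements.
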