Features (pLannotate 1.2.2; 31 found; start..end, strand, type, name):
      1..1179    +  promoter       EF-1α promoter: strong constitutive promoter for human elongation factor EF-1α
   1196..1822    +  CDS            MXD4: MAD4_HUMAN - Also known as BHLHC12, MAD4. Experimental evidence at protein level: Swiss-Prot protein existence level 1. Transcriptional repressor. Binds with MAX to form a sequence- specific DNA-binding protein complex which recognizes the core sequence 5'-CAC[GA]TG-3'. Antagonizes MYC transcriptional activity by competing for MAX and suppresses MYC dependent cell transformation (By similarity). From Homo sapiens (Human).
   1838..1891    +  promoter       U6 promoter (fragment): RNA polymerase III promoter for human U6 snRNA
   1933..2521    +  misc_feature   WPRE: woodchuck hepatitis virus posttranscriptional regulatory element
   2572..2591    +  misc_feature   cPPT/CTS (fragment): central polypurine tract and central termination sequence of HIV-1
   2593..2826    +  LTR            3' LTR (ΔU3): self-inactivating 3' long terminal repeat (LTR) from HIV-1
   2904..3025    +  polyA_signal   SV40 poly(A) signal: SV40 polyadenylation signal
   3065..3200    +  rep_origin     SV40 ori: SV40 origin of replication
   3221..3239    -  promoter       T7 promoter: promoter for bacteriophage T7 RNA polymerase
   3247..3402    +  CDS            lacZα (fragment): LacZα fragment of β-galactosidase; lacZ fragment
   3407..3835    +  rep_origin     f1 ori (sequence partly withheld): f1 bacteriophage origin of replication; arrow indicates direction of (+) strand synthesis
   3888..3992    +  promoter       AmpR promoter: bla
   3993..4853    +  CDS            AmpR: β-lactamase; bla; confers resistance to ampicillin, carbenicillin, and related antibiotics
   5024..5612    +  rep_origin     ori: high-copy-number ColE1/pMB1/pBR322/pUC origin of replication
   5795..5887    +  CDS            lacI (fragment): lac repressor; lacI; The lac repressor binds to the lac operator to inhibit transcription in E. coli. This inhibition can be relieved by adding lactose or isopropyl-β-D-thiogalactopyranoside (IPTG).
   5900..5921    +  protein_bind   CAP binding site: CAP binding activates transcription in the presence of cAMP. E. coli catabolite activator protein
   5936..5966    +  promoter       lac promoter: promoter for the E. coli lac operon
   5974..5990    +  protein_bind   lac operator: The lac repressor binds to the lac operator to inhibit transcription in E. coli. This inhibition can be relieved by adding lactose or isopropyl-β-D-thiogalactopyranoside (IPTG). lac repressor encoded by lacI
   6035..6053    +  promoter       T3 promoter: promoter for bacteriophage T3 RNA polymerase
   6081..6307    +  promoter       RSV promoter: Rous sarcoma virus enhancer/promoter
   6308..6488    +  LTR            5' LTR (truncated): truncated 5' long terminal repeat (LTR) from HIV-1
   6535..6660    +  misc_feature   HIV-1 Ψ: packaging signal of human immunodeficiency virus type 1
   6644..7007    +  CDS            HIV-1 gag (fragment): gag protein from human immunodeficiency virus 1; gag
   7153..7386    +  misc_feature   RRE: The Rev response element (RRE) of HIV-1 allows for Rev-dependent mRNA export from the nucleus to the cytoplasm.
   7763..7789    +  CDS            Rev (fragment): human immunodeficiency virus 1 (HIV-1) Rev protein; rev; enhances nuclear export of unspliced and incompletely spliced viral mRNAs
   7796..7819    +  promoter       SV40 promoter (fragment): SV40 early promoter
   7820..7891    +  promoter       SV40 promoter (fragment): SV40 enhancer and early promoter
   7915..8050    +  rep_origin     SV40 ori: SV40 origin of replication
   8096..8692    +  CDS            PuroR (fragment): puromycin N-acetyltransferase; pac from Streptomyces; confers resistance to puromycin
   8741..8858    +  misc_feature   cPPT/CTS: central polypurine tract and central termination sequence of HIV-1
   8923..8989    +  CDS            small t antigen (fragment): SV40 (simian virus 40) small t antigen
>Addgene plasmid #142948 | TFORF2481 | addgene full sequence | sequence record 392746 | Addgene Partial NGS Result
GGCTCCGGTGCCCGTCAGTGGGCAGAGCGCACATCGCCCACAGTCCCCGAGAAGTTGGGGGGAGGGGTCG
GCAATTGAACCGGTGCCTAGAGAAGGTGGCGCGGGGTAAACTGGGAAAGTGATGTCGTGTACTGGCTCCG
CCTTTTTCCCGAGGGTGGGGGAGAACCGTATATAAGTGCAGTAGTCGCCGTGAACGTTCTTTTTCGCAAC
GGGTTTGCCGCCAGAACACAGGTAAGTGCCGTGTGTGGTTCCCGCGGGCCTGGCCTCTTTACGGGTTATG
GCCCTTGCGTGCCTTGAATTACTTCCACCTGGCTGCAGTACGTGATTCTTGATCCCGAGCTTCGGGTTGG
AAGTGGGTGGGAGAGTTCGAGGCCTTGCGCTTAAGGAGCCCCTTCGCCTCGTGCTTGAGTTGAGGCCTGG
CCTGGGCGCTGGGGCCGCCGCGTGCGAATCTGGTGGCACCTTCGCGCCTGTCTCGCTGCTTTCGATAAGT
CTCTAGCCATTTAAAATTTTTGATGACCTGCTGCGACGCTTTTTTTCTGGCAAGATAGTCTTGTAAATGC
GGGCCAAGATCTGCACACTGGTATTTCGGTTTTTGGGGCCGCGGGCGGCGACGGGGCCCGTGCGTCCCAG
CGCACATGTTCGGCGAGGCGGGGCCTGCGAGCGCGGCCACCGAGAATCGGACGGGGGTAGTCTCAAGCTG
GCCGGCCTGCTCTGGTGCCTGGCCTCGCGCCGCCGTGTATCGCCCCGCCCTGGGCGGCAAGGCTGGCCCG
GTCGGCACCAGTTGCGTGAGCGGAAAGATGGCCGCTTCCCGGCCCTGCTGCAGGGAGCTCAAAATGGAGG
ACGCGGCGCTCGGGAGAGCGGGCGGGTGAGTCACCCACACAAAGGAAAAGGGCCTTTCCGTCCTCAGCCG
TCGCTTCATGTGACTCCACGGAGTACCGGGCGCCGTCCAGGCACCTCGATTAGTTCTCGAGCTTTTGGAG
TACGTCGTCTTTAGGTTGGGGGGAGGGGTTTTATGCGATGGAGTTTCCCCACACTGAGTGGGTGGAGACT
GAAGTTAGGCCAGCTTGGCACTTGATGTAATTCTCCTTGGAATTTGCCCTTTTTGAGTTTGGATCTTGGT
TCATTCTCAAGCCTCAGACAGTGGTTCAAAGTTTTTTTCTTCCATTTCAGGTGTCGTGAGGCTAGCACCG
CCACCATGGAGCTGAACTCCCTGCTGATCCTGCTGGAGGCGGCCGAGTACCTGGAGCGCAGGGATCGAGA
GGCCGAGCACGGCTACGCCTCGGTGCTGCCCTTCGACGGCGACTTCGCCAGGGAGAAAACAAAGGCGGCC
GGCCTGGTGCGCAAGGCCCCGAACAACAGGTCTTCACACAACGAGCTAGAAAAGCACAGACGAGCCAAAC
TCAGGCTGTACCTTGAGCAGCTCAAGCAACTGGTGCCCCTGGGCCCCGACAGCACCCGCCACACCACGCT
GAGCCTCCTGAAGCGGGCCAAGGTGCACATCAAGAAACTGGAGGAGCAGGACCGCCGGGCACTGAGCATC
AAGGAGCAGCTGCAGCAGGAGCATCGTTTCCTGAAGCGGCGCCTGGAGCAGCTGTCGGTGCAGAGCGTGG
AGCGCGTGCGCACAGATAGCACGGGCTCTGCTGTCTCCACGGACGACTCAGAGCAAGAAGTGGACATAGA
GGGCATGGAGTTTGGCCCTGGTGAGCTGGACAGTGTTGGCAGCAGCAGTGACGCGGACGACCACTACAGC
CTGCAGAGTGGCACCGGCGGCGACAGTGGCTTCGGGCCCCACTGCCGGCGGCTGGGCCGCCCCGCCCTCT
CGTAGTAATGAACTAGTCCGTAACTTGAAAGTATTTCGATTTCTTGGCTTTATATATCTTGTGGAAAGGA
CGACGCACACTATAATCAGTCTGAAGGACGCGTTAAGTCGACAATCAACCTCTGGATTACAAAATTTGTG
AAAGATTGACTGGTATTCTTAACTATGTTGCTCCTTTTACGCTATGTGGATACGCTGCTTTAATGCCTTT
GTATCATGCTATTGCTTCCCGTATGGCTTTCATTTTCTCCTCCTTGTATAAATCCTGGTTGCTGTCTCTT
TATGAGGAGTTGTGGCCCGTTGTCAGGCAACGTGGCGTGGTGTGCACTGTGTTTGCTGACGCAACCCCCA
CTGGTTGGGGCATTGCCACCACCTGTCAGCTCCTTTCCGGGACTTTCGCTTTCCCCCTCCCTATTGCCAC
GGCGGAACTCATCGCCGCCTGCCTTGCCCGCTGCTGGACAGGGGCTCGGCTGTTGGGCACTGACAATTCC
GTGGTGTTGTCGGGGAAATCATCGTCCTTTCCTTGGCTGCTCGCCTGTGTTGCCACCTGGATTCTGCGCG
GGACGTCCTTCTGCTACGTCCCTTCGGCCCTCAATCCAGCGGACCTTCCTTCCCGCGGCCTGCTGCCGGC
TCTGCGGCCTCTTCCGCGTCTTCGCCTTCGCCCTCAGACGAGTCGGATCTCCCTTTGGGCCGCCTCCCCG
CGTCGACTTTAAGACCAATGACTTACAAGGCAGCTGTAGATCTTAGCCACTTTTTAAAAGAAAAGGGGGG
ACTGGAAGGGCTAATTCACTCCCAACGAAGACAAGATCTGCTTTTTGCTTGTACTGGGTCTCTCTGGTTA
GACCAGATCTGAGCCTGGGAGCTCTCTGGCTAACTAGGGAACCCACTGCTTAAGCCTCAATAAAGCTTGC
CTTGAGTGCTTCAAGTAGTGTGTGCCCGTCTGTTGTGTGACTCTGGTAACTAGAGATCCCTCAGACCCTT
TTAGTCAGTGTGGAAAATCTCTAGCAGTACGTATAGTAGTTCATGTCATCTTATTATTCAGTATTTATAA
CTTGCAAAGAAATGAATATCAGAGAGTGAGAGGAACTTGTTTATTGCAGCTTATAATGGTTACAAATAAA
GCAATAGCATCACAAATTTCACAAATAAAGCATTTTTTTCACTGCATTCTAGTTGTGGTTTGTCCAAACT
CATCAATGTATCTTATCATGTCTGGCTCTAGCTATCCCGCCCCTAACTCCGCCCATCCCGCCCCTAACTC
CGCCCAGTTCCGCCCATTCTCCGCCCCATGGCTGACTAATTTTTTTTATTTATGCAGAGGCCGAGGCCGC
CTCGGCCTCTGAGCTATTCCAGAAGTAGTGAGGAGGCTTTTTTGGAGGCCTAGGGACGTACCCAATTCGC
CCTATAGTGAGTCGTATTACGCGCGCTCACTGGCCGTCGTTTTACAACGTCGTGACTGGGAAAACCCTGG
CGTTACCCAACTTAATCGCCTTGCAGCACATCCCCCTTTCGCCAGCTGGCGTAATAGCGAAGAGGCCCGC
ACCGATCGCCCTTCCCAACAGTTGCGCAGCCTGAATGGCGAATGGG
[124 nt withheld, positions 3407-3530]
C
[91 nt withheld, positions 3532-3622]
A
[49 nt withheld, positions 3624-3672]
CCTTTGACGTTGGAGTCCACGTTCTTT
[37 nt withheld, positions 3700-3736]
ACCCTATCTCGGTCTATTCTTTTGATTTATAAGGGATTTTGCCGATTTCGGCCTATTGGTTAAAAAATGA
GCTGATTTAACAAAAATTTAACGCGAATTTTAACAAAATATTAACGCTTACAATTTAGGTGGCACTTTTC
GGGGAAATGTGCGCGGAACCCCTATTTGTTTATTTTTCTAAATACATTCAAATATGTATCCGCTCATGAG
ACAATAACCCTGATAAATGCTTCAATAATATTGAAAAAGGAAGAGTATGAGTATTCAACATTTCCGTGTC
GCCCTTATTCCCTTTTTTGCGGCATTTTGCCTTCCTGTTTTTGCTCACCCAGAAACGCTGGTGAAAGTAA
AAGATGCTGAAGATCAGTTGGGTGCACGAGTGGGTTACATCGAACTGGATCTCAACAGCGGTAAGATCCT
TGAGAGTTTTCGCCCCGAAGAACGTTTTCCAATGATGAGCACTTTTAAAGTTCTGCTATGTGGCGCGGTA
TTATCCCGTATTGACGCCGGGCAAGAGCAACTCGGTCGCCGCATACACTATTCTCAGAATGACTTGGTTG
AGTACTCACCAGTCACAGAAAAGCATCTTACGGATGGCATGACAGTAAGAGAATTATGCAGTGCTGCCAT
AACCATGAGTGATAACACTGCGGCCAACTTACTTCTGACAACGATCGGAGGACCGAAGGAGCTAACCGCT
TTTTTGCACAACATGGGGGATCATGTAACTCGCCTTGATCGTTGGGAACCGGAGCTGAATGAAGCCATAC
CAAACGACGAGCGTGACACCACGATGCCTGTAGCAATGGCAACAACGTTGCGCAAACTATTAACTGGCGA
ACTACTTACTCTAGCTTCCCGGCAACAATTAATAGACTGGATGGAGGCGGATAAAGTTGCAGGACCACTT
CTGCGCTCGGCCCTTCCGGCTGGCTGGTTTATTGCTGATAAATCTGGAGCCGGTGAGCGTGGGTCTCGCG
GTATCATTGCAGCACTGGGGCCAGATGGTAAGCCCTCCCGTATCGTAGTTATCTACACGACGGGGAGTCA
GGCAACTATGGATGAACGAAATAGACAGATCGCTGAGATAGGTGCCTCACTGATTAAGCATTGGTAACTG
TCAGACCAAGTTTACTCATATATACTTTAGATTGATTTAAAACTTCATTTTTAATTTAAAAGGATCTAGG
TGAAGATCCTTTTTGATAATCTCATGACCAAAATCCCTTAACGTGAGTTTTCGTTCCACTGAGCGTCAGA
CCCCGTAGAAAAGATCAAAGGATCTTCTTGAGATCCTTTTTTTCTGCGCGTAATCTGCTGCTTGCAAACA
AAAAAACCACCGCTACCAGCGGTGGTTTGTTTGCCGGATCAAGAGCTACCAACTCTTTTTCCGAAGGTAA
CTGGCTTCAGCAGAGCGCAGATACCAAATACTGTTCTTCTAGTGTAGCCGTAGTTAGGCCACCACTTCAA
GAACTCTGTAGCACCGCCTACATACCTCGCTCTGCTAATCCTGTTACCAGTGGCTGCTGCCAGTGGCGAT
AAGTCGTGTCTTACCGGGTTGGACTCAAGACGATAGTTACCGGATAAGGCGCAGCGGTCGGGCTGAACGG
GGGGTTCGTGCACACAGCCCAGCTTGGAGCGAACGACCTACACCGAACTGAGATACCTACAGCGTGAGCT
ATGAGAAAGCGCCACGCTTCCCGAAGGGAGAAAGGCGGACAGGTATCCGGTAAGCGGCAGGGTCGGAACA
GGAGAGCGCACGAGGGAGCTTCCAGGGGGAAACGCCTGGTATCTTTATAGTCCTGTCGGGTTTCGCCACC
TCTGACTTGAGCGTCGATTTTTGTGATGCTCGTCAGGGGGGCGGAGCCTATGGAAAAACGCCAGCAACGC
GGCCTTTTTACGGTTCCTGGCCTTTTGCTGGCCTTTTGCTCACATGTTCTTTCCTGCGTTATCCCCTGAT
TCTGTGGATAACCGTATTACCGCCTTTGAGTGAGCTGATACCGCTCGCCGCAGCCGAACGACCGAGCGCA
GCGAGTCAGTGAGCGAGGAAGCGGAAGAGCGCCCAATACGCAAACCGCCTCTCCCCGCGCGTTGGCCGAT
TCATTAATGCAGCTGGCACGACAGGTTTCCCGACTGGAAAGCGGGCAGTGAGCGCAACGCAATTAATGTG
AGTTAGCTCACTCATTAGGCACCCCAGGCTTTACACTTTATGCTTCCGGCTCGTATGTTGTGTGGAATTG
TGAGCGGATAACAATTTCACACAGGAAACAGCTATGACCATGATTACGCCAAGCGCGCAATTAACCCTCA
CTAAAGGGAACAAAAGCTGGAGCTGCAAGCTTAATGTAGTCTTATGCAATACTCTTGTAGTCTTGCAACA
TGGTAACGATGAGTTAGCAACATGCCTTACAAGGAGAGAAAAAGCACCGTGCATGCCGATTGGTGGAAGT
AAGGTGGTACGATCGTGCCTTATTAGGAAGGCAACAGACGGGTCTGACATGGATTGGACGAACCACTGAA
TTGCCGCATTGCAGAGATATTGTATTTAAGTGCCTAGCTCGATACATAAACGGGTCTCTCTGGTTAGACC
AGATCTGAGCCTGGGAGCTCTCTGGCTAACTAGGGAACCCACTGCTTAAGCCTCAATAAAGCTTGCCTTG
AGTGCTTCAAGTAGTGTGTGCCCGTCTGTTGTGTGACTCTGGTAACTAGAGATCCCTCAGACCCTTTTAG
TCAGTGTGGAAAATCTCTAGCAGTGGCGCCCGAACAGGGACTTGAAAGCGAAAGGGAAACCAGAGGAGCT
CTCTCGACGCAGGACTCGGCTTGCTGAAGCGCGCACGGCAAGAGGCGAGGGGCGGCGACTGGTGAGTACG
CCAAAAATTTTGACTAGCGGAGGCTAGAAGGAGAGAGATGGGTGCGAGAGCGTCAGTATTAAGCGGGGGA
GAATTAGATCGCGATGGGAAAAAATTCGGTTAAGGCCAGGGGGAAAGAAAAAATATAAATTAAAACATAT
AGTATGGGCAAGCAGGGAGCTAGAACGATTCGCAGTTAATCCTGGCCTGTTAGAAACATCAGAAGGCTGT
AGACAAATACTGGGACAGCTACAACCATCCCTTCAGACAGGATCAGAAGAACTTAGATCATTATATAATA
CAGTAGCAACCCTCTATTGTGTGCATCAAAGGATAGAGATAAAAGACACCAAGGAAGCTTTAGACAAGAT
AGAGGAAGAGCAAAACAAAAGTAAGACCACCGCACAGCAAGCGGCCGCTGATCTTCAGACCTGGAGGAGG
AGATATGAGGGACAATTGGAGAAGTGAATTATATAAATATAAAGTAGTAAAAATTGAACCATTAGGAGTA
GCACCCACCAAGGCAAAGAGAAGAGTGGTGCAGAGAGAAAAAAGAGCAGTGGGAATAGGAGCTTTGTTCC
TTGGGTTCTTGGGAGCAGCAGGAAGCACTATGGGCGCAGCGTCAATGACGCTGACGGTACAGGCCAGACA
ATTATTGTCTGGTATAGTGCAGCAGCAGAACAATTTGCTGAGGGCTATTGAGGCGCAACAGCATCTGTTG
CAACTCACAGTCTGGGGCATCAAGCAGCTCCAGGCAAGAATCCTGGCTGTGGAAAGATACCTAAAGGATC
AACAGCTCCTGGGGATTTGGGGTTGCTCTGGAAAACTCATTTGCACCACTGCTGTGCCTTGGAATGCTAG
TTGGAGTAATAAATCTCTGGAACAGATTTGGAATCACACGACCTGGATGGAGTGGGACAGAGAAATTAAC
AATTACACAAGCTTAATACACTCCTTAATTGAAGAATCGCAAAACCAGCAAGAAAAGAATGAACAAGAAT
TATTGGAATTAGATAAATGGGCAAGTTTGTGGAATTGGTTTAACATAACAAATTGGCTGTGGTATATAAA
ATTATTCATAATGATAGTAGGAGGCTTGGTAGGTTTAAGAATAGTTTTTGCTGTACTTTCTATAGTGAAT
AGAGTTAGGCAGGGATATTCACCATTATCGTTTCAGACCCACCTCCCAACCCCGAGGGGACCCATGCATT
GCATCTCAATTAGTCAGCAACCAGGTGTGGAAAGTCCCCAGGCTCCCCAGCAGGCAGAAGTATGCAAAGC
ATGCGTCTCAATTAGTCAGCAACCATAGTCCCGCCCCTAACTCCGCCCATCCCGCCCCTAACTCCGCCCA
GTTCCGCCCATTCTCCGCCCCATGGCTGACTAATTTTTTTTATTTATGCAGAGGCCGAGGCCGCCTCGGC
CTCTGAGCTATTCCAGAAGTAGTGAGGAGGCTTTTTTGGAGGCCTAGGCTTTTGCAAAAAGCTTTCTAGA
GGTACCACCGGAGCTTACCATGACCGAGTACAAGCCCACGGTGCGCCTCGCCACCCGCGACGACGTCCCC
AGGGCCGTACGCACCCTCGCCGCCGCGTTCGCCGACTACCCCGCCACGCGCCACACCGTCGATCCGGACC
GCCACATCGAGCGGGTCACCGAGCTGCAAGAACTCTTCCTCACGCGCGTCGGGCTCGACATCGGCAAGGT
GTGGGTCGCGGACGACGGCGCCGCCGTGGCGGTCTGGACCACGCCGGAGAGCGTCGAAGCGGGGGCGGTG
TTCGCCGAGATCGGCCCGCGCATGGCCGAGTTGAGCGGTTCCCGGCTGGCCGCGCAGCAACAGATGGAAG
GCCTCCTGGCGCCGCACCGGCCCAAGGAGCCCGCGTGGTTCCTGGCCACCGTCGGCGTCTCGCCCGACCA
CCAGGGCAAGGGTCTGGGCAGCGCCGTCGTGCTCCCCGGAGTGGAGGCGGCCGAGCGCGCCGGGGTGCCC
GCCTTCCTGGAGACCTCCGCGCCCCGCAACCTCCCCTTCTACGAGCGGCTCGGCTTCACCGTCACCGCCG
ACGTCGAGGTGCCCGAAGGACCGCGCACCTGGTGCATGACCCGCAAGCCCGGTGCCAGTTAACGAATTCT
AGATCTTGAGACAAATGGCAGTATTCATCCACAATTTTAAAAGAAAAGGGGGGATTGGGGGGTACAGTGC
AGGGGAAAGAATAGTAGACATAATAGCAACAGACATACAAACTAAAGAATTACAAAAACAAATTACAAAA
ATTCAAAATTTTCGGGTTTATTACAGGGACAGCAGAGATCCACTTTGGCGCCGGCTCGAGGCCTGCAGGT
GCAAAGATGGATAAAGTTTTAAACAGAGAGGAATCTTTGCAGCTAATGGACCTTCTAGGTCTTGAAAGGA
GTGGGAATT
