>Addgene plasmid #142948 | TFORF2481 | depositor partial sequence | sequence record 280982 | Insert
ACCGCCACCATGGAGCTGAACTCCCTGCTGATCCTGCTGGAGGCGGCCGAGTACCTGGAGCGCAGGGATC
GAGAGGCCGAGCACGGCTACGCCTCGGTGCTGCCCTTCGACGGCGACTTCGCCAGGGAGAAAACAAAGGC
GGCCGGCCTGGTGCGCAAGGCCCCGAACAACAGGTCTTCACACAACGAGCTAGAAAAGCACAGACGAGCC
AAACTCAGGCTGTACCTTGAGCAGCTCAAGCAACTGGTGCCCCTGGGCCCCGACAGCACCCGCCACACCA
CGCTGAGCCTCCTGAAGCGGGCCAAGGTGCACATCAAGAAACTGGAGGAGCAGGACCGCCGGGCACTGAG
CATCAAGGAGCAGCTGCAGCAGGAGCATCGTTTCCTGAAGCGGCGCCTGGAGCAGCTGTCGGTGCAGAGC
GTGGAGCGCGTGCGCACAGATAGCACGGGCTCTGCTGTCTCCACGGACGACTCAGAGCAAGAAGTGGACA
TAGAGGGCATGGAGTTTGGCCCTGGTGAGCTGGACAGTGTTGGCAGCAGCAGTGACGCGGACGACCACTA
CAGCCTGCAGAGTGGCACCGGCGGCGACAGTGGCTTCGGGCCCCACTGCCGGCGGCTGGGCCGCCCCGCC
CTCTCGTAGTAATGAACTAGTCCGTAACTTGAAAGTATTTCGATTTCTTGGCTTTATATATCTTGTGGAA
AGGACGACGCACACTATAATCAGTCTGAAGG
