>Addgene plasmid #142948 | TFORF2481 | depositor partial sequence | sequence record 280983 | Barcode
CGCACACTATAATCAGTCTGAAGG
